Addgene plasmid #237400: MIGR1-U6gRNA1-Filler-v2
Purpose: (Empty Backbone) For inserting a single guide RNA or later cloning two U6-gRNA cassettes with MIGR1-U6gRNA1-Filler-v1.
Depositing lab: Zuoming Sun. Depositing organization: Beckman Research Institute of the City of Hope. Publication: Protocol for CRISPR-mediated deletion of cis-regulatory element in murine Th17 cells for in vivo assessment of effector function. Zhong X, Wu H, Wang G, Sun Z. STAR Protoc. 2025 Jun 20;6(2):103831. doi: 10.1016/j.xpro.2025.103831. Epub 2025 May 20. PubMed 40397576.
Backbone
  Vector backbone: MIGR1
  Backbone manufacturer: Warren Pear (Addgene #27490)
  Backbone size (bp): 5100
  Vector type: Mammalian Expression, Retroviral, CRISPR
  Promoter: U6, PGK
Growth in bacteria
  Bacterial resistance: Ampicillin, 100 μg/mL
  Growth temperature: 37°C
  Growth strain: NEB Stable
  Copy number: High Copy
Gene/Insert
  Cloning method: Restriction Enzyme
  Sequencing primers: 5′ cccttgaacctcctcgttcgacc
Terms and licenses: Academic/Nonprofit Terms; Industry Terms: Not Available to Industry
Depositor comments: This vector is designed for dual sgRNA cloning to delete cis-regulatory elements when paired with MIGR1-U6gRNA1-Filler-v1 (237399). It enables direct transfer of the U6gRNA cassette (containing the inserted gRNA) between vectors by restriction digestion and ligation. It can also be used for individual sgRNA cloning.
How to cite: MIGR1-U6gRNA1-Filler-v2 was a gift from Zuoming Sun (Addgene plasmid # 237400 ; http://n2t.net/addgene:237400 ; RRID:Addgene_237400)
