[The description below was written by a language model from this plasmid's Addgene catalogue record and pLannotate feature annotations shown in this document.]
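Description:
MIGR1-U6gRNA1-Filler-v2 is an empty gammaretroviral CRISPR guide-expression backbone derived from MIGR1, intended for delivering sgRNAs into mammalian cells by retroviral transduction. The sequenced plasmid is 7,354 nt. The proviral portion is bounded by 5' and 3' long terminal repeats of murine embryonic stem cell virus and carries the MESV Ψ packaging signal plus a truncated MMLV gag segment lacking its start codon. Together these allow the transcript to be packaged into virions when the viral proteins are supplied in trans. In bacteria the plasmid is maintained through a high-copy ColE1/pUC-type origin and selected with ampicillin via the β-lactamase gene. The remaining backbone annotations (lac promoter/operator and fragments of lacI, lacZα, rop, bom, TcR and env) are non-functional cloning remnants.

Between the LTRs, a human U6 RNA polymerase III promoter lies upstream of the Streptococcus pyogenes Cas9 gRNA scaffold. The roughly 640 nt unannotated gap between them presumably corresponds to the "filler" of the name, which would be replaced by a guide sequence through restriction cloning. Downstream, a mouse PGK promoter drives TagBFP, a monomeric blue fluorescent protein that marks transduced cells. No Cas9 coding sequence is annotated, so the nuclease must come from another source.

The vector can be used for single sgRNA cloning. It is also designed as a partner to the v1 version of the same backbone: a U6-gRNA cassette carrying its inserted guide can be moved between the two by digestion and ligation, giving a dual-guide construct. That paired-guide format is meant for deleting cis-regulatory elements, and the associated publication applies it in murine Th17 cells for in vivo assessment of effector function.
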