Features (pLannotate 1.2.2; 21 found; start..end, strand, type, name):
    123..639     +  LTR            5' LTR: 5' long terminal repeat from murine embryonic stem cell virus
    703..1044    +  misc_feature   MESV Ψ: packaging signal of murine embryonic stem cell virus
   1111..1527    +  CDS            gag (truncated): truncated Moloney murine leukemia virus (MMLV) gag gene lacking the start codon
   1558..1798    +  promoter       U6 promoter: RNA polymerase III promoter for human U6 snRNA
   2440..2515    +  misc_RNA       gRNA scaffold: guide RNA scaffold for the Streptococcus pyogenes CRISPR/Cas9 system
   2538..3037    +  promoter       PGK promoter: mouse phosphoglycerate kinase 1 promoter
   3062..3760    +  CDS            TagBFP: TagBFP is a basic (constitutively fluorescent) blue fluorescent protein published in 2008, derived from Entacmaea quadricolor. It is reported to be a very rapidly-maturing monomer with very low acid sensitivity.
   3783..3808    +  misc_feature   MCS (fragment): pBluescript multiple cloning site
   3871..4385    +  LTR            3' LTR: 3' long terminal repeat from murine embryonic stem cell virus
   4547..4563    -  protein_bind   lac operator: The lac repressor binds to the lac operator to inhibit transcription in E. coli. This inhibition can be relieved by adding lactose or isopropyl-β-D-thiogalactopyranoside (IPTG). lac repressor encoded by lacI
   4571..4601    -  promoter       lac promoter: promoter for the E. coli lac operon
   4616..4637    -  protein_bind   CAP binding site: CAP binding activates transcription in the presence of cAMP. E. coli catabolite activator protein
   4650..4742    -  CDS            lacI (fragment): lac repressor; lacI; The lac repressor binds to the lac operator to inhibit transcription in E. coli. This inhibition can be relieved by adding lactose or isopropyl-β-D-thiogalactopyranoside (IPTG).
   4925..5513    -  rep_origin     ori: high-copy-number ColE1/pMB1/pBR322/pUC origin of replication
   5684..6544    -  CDS            AmpR: β-lactamase; bla; confers resistance to ampicillin, carbenicillin, and related antibiotics
   6545..6649    -  promoter       AmpR promoter: bla
   6744..6779    +  CDS            rop (fragment): Rop protein, which maintains plasmids at low copy number; rop
   6881..6980    +  misc_feature   bom (fragment): basis of mobility region from pBR322
   6986..7135    -  CDS            lacZα (fragment): LacZα fragment of β-galactosidase; lacZ fragment
   7135..7336    -  CDS            TcR (fragment): tetracycline efflux protein; tet; confers resistance to tetracycline
   7337..81      +  CDS            env (fragment) (across the origin): murine leukemia virus gPr80 envelope polyprotein precursor; env; proteolytically cleaved into gp70SU and p15TM subunits
>Addgene plasmid #237400 | MIGR1-U6gRNA1-Filler-v2 | addgene full sequence | sequence record 476302 | Addgene NGS Result
AAAGACAGGATATCAGTGGTCCAGGCTCTAGTTTTGACTCAACAATATCACCAGCTGAAGCCTATAGAGT
ACGAGCCATAGATAAAATAAAAGATTTTATTTAGTCTCCAGAAAAAGGGGGGAATGAAAGACCCCACCTG
TAGGTTTGGCAAGCTAGCTTAAGTAACGCCATTTTGCAAGGCATGGAAAATACATAACTGAGAATAGAGA
AGTTCAGATCAAGGTTAGGAACAGAGAGACAGCAGAATATGGGCCAAACAGGATATCTGTGGTAAGCAGT
TCCTGCCCCGGCTCAGGGCCAAGAACAGATGGTCCCCAGATGCGGTCCCGCCCTCAGCAGTTTCTAGAGA
ACCATCAGATGTTTCCAGGGTGCCCCAAGGACCTGAAATGACCCTGTGCCTTATTTGAACTAACCAATCA
GTTCGCTTCTCGCTTCTGTTCGCGCGCTTCTGCTCCCCGAGCTCAATAAAAGAGCCCACAACCCCTCACT
CGGCGCGCCAGTCCTCCGATAGACTGCGTCGCCCGGGTACCCGTATTCCCAATAAAGCCTCTTGCTGTTT
GCATCCGAATCGTGGACTCGCTGATCCTTGGGAGGGTCTCCTCAGATTGATTGACTGCCCACCTCGGGGG
TCTTTCATTTGGAGGTTCCACCGAGATTTGGAGACCCCTGCCCAGGGACCACCGACCCCCCCGCCGGGAG
GTAAGCTGGCCAGCGGTCGTTTCGTGTCTGTCTCTGTCTTTGTGCGTGTTTGTGCCGGCATCTAATGTTT
GCGCCTGCGTCTGTACTAGTTAGCTAACTAGCTCTGTATCTGGCGGACCCGTGGTGGAACTGACGAGTTC
TGAACACCCGGCCGCAACCCTGGGAGACGTCCCAGGGACTTTGGGGGCCGTTTTTGTGGCCCGACCTGAG
GAAGGGAGTCGATGTGGAATCCGACCCCGTCAGGATATGTGGTTCTGGTAGGAGACGAGAACCTAAAACA
GTTCCCGCCTCCGTCTGAATTTTTGCTTTCGGTTTGGAACCGAAGCCGCGCGTCTTGTCTGCTGCAGCGC
TGCAGCATCGTTCTGTGTTGTCTCTGTCTGACTGTGTTTCTGTATTTGTCTGAAAATTAGGGCCAGACTG
TTACCACTCCCTTAAGTTTGACCTTAGGTCACTGGAAAGATGTCGAGCGGATCGCTCACAACCAGTCGGT
AGATGTCAAGAAGAGACGTTGGGTTACCTTCTGCTCTGCAGAATGGCCAACCTTTAACGTCGGATGGCCG
CGAGACGGCACCTTTAACCGAGACCTCATCACCCAGGTTAAGATCAAGGTCTTTTCACCTGGCCCGCATG
GACACCCAGACCAGGTCCCCTACATCGTGACCTGGGAAGCCTTGGCTTTTGACCCCCCTCCCTGGGTCAA
GCCCTTTGTACACCCTAAGCCTCCGCCTCCTCTTCCTCCATCCGCCCCGTCTCTCCCCCTTGAACCTCCT
CGTTCGACCCCGCCTCGATCCTCCCTTTATCCAGCCCTCACTCCTTCTCTAGGCGCCGGAATTAGATCTC
TCGAGGTTAACGAATTCGAGGGCCTATTTCCCATGATTCCTTCATATTTGCATATACGATACAAGGCTGT
TAGAGAGATAATTAGAATTAATTTGACTGTAAACACAAAGATATTAGTACAAAATACGTGACGTAGAAAG
TAATAATTTCTTGGGTAGTTTGCAGTTTTAAAATTATGTTTTAAAATGGACTATCATATGCTTACCGTAA
CTTGAAAGTATTTCGATTTCTTGGCTTTATATATCTTGTGGAAAGGACGAAACACCGGGTCTTCGCAATT
TGAGTTAAGGGTGTTGCTCTCAATGATTTCATTAATGGTTCAATTTTTAATTTCTTTTCTTCTGGTTTAA
AATTCAAGTTTAAAGTGAAAGTGTAATATGCACCCATTTCTTTAAATAAATCTTCTAAATAGTCTACTAA
TGTTTTATTTTGTTTTTTATAAAATCAAGCAGCCTCTGCTATTAATATAGAAGCTTGTATTCCATCTTTA
TCTCTAGCTGAGTCATCAATTACATATCCATAACTTTCTTCATAAGCAAAAACAAAATTTAATCCGTTAT
CTTCTTCTTTAGCAATTTCTCTACCCATTCATTTAAATCCAGTTAAAGTTTTTACAATATTAACTCCATA
TTTTTCATGAGCGATTCTATCACCCAAATCACTTGTTACAAAACTTGAATATAGAGCCGGATTTTTTGGA
ATGCTATTTAAGCGTTTTAGATTTGATAATTTTCAATCAATTAAAATTGGTCCTGTTTGATTTCCATCTA
ATCTTACAAAATGACCATCATGTTTTATTGCCATTCCAAATCTGTCAGCATCTGGGTCATTCATAATAAT
AATATCTGCATCATGTTTAATACCATATTCAAGCGGTATTTTTCATGCAGGGAAGACCTGTTTTAGAGCT
AGAAATAGCAAGTTAAAATAAGGCTAGTCCGTTATCAACTTGAAAAAGTGGCACCGAGTCGGTGCTTTTT
TTGGATCCAATTCTACCGGGTAGGGGAGGCGCTTTTCCCAAGGCAGTCTGGAGCATGCGCTTTAGCAGCC
CCGCTGGGCACTTGGCGCTACACAAGTGGCCTCTGGCCTCGCACACATTCCACATCCACCGGTAGGCGCC
AACCGGCTCCGTTCTTTGGTGGCCCCTTCGCGCCACCTTCTACTCCTCCCCTAGTCAGGAAGTTCCCCCC
CGCCCCGCAGCTCGCGTCGTGCAGGACGTGACAAATGGAAGTAGCACGTCTCACTAGTCTCGTGCAGATG
GACAGCACCGCTGAGCAATGGAAGCGGGTAGGCCTTTGGGGCAGCGGCCAATAGCAGCTTTGCTCCTTCG
CTTTCTGGGCTCAGAGGCTGGGAAGGGGTGGGTCCGGGGGCGGGCTCAGGGGCGGGCTCAGGGGCGGGGC
GGGCGCCCGAAGGTCCTCCGGAGGCCCGGCATTCTGCACGCTTCAAAAGCGCACGTCTGCCGCGCTGTTC
TCCTCTTCCTCATCTCCGGGCCTTTCGGACCGGTTCTAGAGCGCTGCCACCATGAGCGAGCTGATTAAGG
AGAACATGCACATGAAGCTGTACATGGAGGGCACCGTGGACAACCATCACTTCAAGTGCACATCCGAGGG
CGAAGGCAAGCCCTACGAGGGCACCCAGACCATGAGAATCAAGGTGGTCGAGGGCGGCCCTCTCCCCTTC
GCCTTCGACATCCTGGCTACTAGCTTCCTCTACGGCAGCAAGACCTTCATCAACCACACCCAGGGCATCC
CCGACTTCTTCAAGCAGTCCTTCCCTGAGGGCTTCACATGGGAGAGAGTCACCACATACGAGGACGGGGG
CGTGCTGACCGCTACCCAGGACACCAGCCTCCAGGACGGCTGCCTCATCTACAACGTCAAGATCAGAGGG
GTGAACTTCACATCCAACGGCCCTGTGATGCAGAAGAAAACACTCGGCTGGGAGGCCTTCACCGAGACGC
TGTACCCCGCTGACGGCGGCCTGGAAGGCAGAAACGACATGGCCCTGAAGCTCGTGGGCGGGAGCCATCT
GATCGCAAACATCAAGACCACATATAGATCCAAGAAACCCGCTAAGAACCTCAAGATGCCTGGCGTCTAC
TATGTGGACTACAGACTGGAAAGAATCAAGGAGGCCAACAACGAGACCTACGTCGAGCAGCACGAGGTGG
CAGTGGCCAGATACTGCGACCTCCCTAGCAAACTGGGGCACAAGCTTAATTGAGCGGCCGCTGAATTAAT
TAATATCAAGCTTATCGATACCGTCGACTCCTGCAGCCAAGCTTATCGATAAAATAAAAGATTTTATTTA
GTCTCCAGAAAAAGGGGGGAATGAAAGACCCCACCTGTAGGTTTGGCAAGCTAGCTTAAGTAACGCCATT
TTGCAAGGCATGGAAAATACATAACTGAGAATAGAGAAGTTCAGATCAAGGTTAGGAACAGAGAGACAGC
AGAATATGGGCCAAACAGGATATCTGTGGTAAGCAGTTCCTGCCCCGGCTCAGGGCCAAGAACAGATGGT
CCCCAGATGCGGTCCCGCCCTCAGCAGTTTCTAGAGAACCATCAGATGTTTCCAGGGTGCCCCAAGGACC
TGAAATGACCCTGTGCCTTATTTGAACTAACCAATCAGTTCGCTTCTCGCTTCTGTTCGCGCGCTTCTGC
TCCCCGAGCTCAATAAAAGAGCCCACAACCCCTCACTCGGCGCGCCAGTCCTCCGATAGACTGCGTCGCC
CGGGTACCCGTGTATCCAATAAACCCTCTTGCAGTTGCATCCGACTTGTGGTCTCGCTGTTCCTTGGGAG
GGTCTCCTCTGAGTGATTGACTACCCGTCAGCGGGGGTCTTTCATGGGTAACAGTTTCTTGAAGTTGGAG
AACAACATTCTGAGGGTAGGAGTCGAATATTAAGTAATCCTGACTCAATTAGCCACTGTTTTGAATCCAC
ATACTCCAATACTCCTGAAATAGTTCATTATGGACAGCGCAGAAAGAGCTGGGGAGAATTGTGAAATTGT
TATCCGCTCACAATTCCACACAACATACGAGCCGGAAGCATAAAGTGTAAAGCCTGGGGTGCCTAATGAG
TGAGCTAACTCACATTAATTGCGTTGCGCTCACTGCCCGCTTTCCAGTCGGGAAACCTGTCGTGCCAGCT
GCATTAATGAATCGGCCAACGCGCGGGGAGAGGCGGTTTGCGTATTGGGCGCTCTTCCGCTTCCTCGCTC
ACTGACTCGCTGCGCTCGGTCGTTCGGCTGCGGCGAGCGGTATCAGCTCACTCAAAGGCGGTAATACGGT
TATCCACAGAATCAGGGGATAACGCAGGAAAGAACATGTGAGCAAAAGGCCAGCAAAAGGCCAGGAACCG
TAAAAAGGCCGCGTTGCTGGCGTTTTTCCATAGGCTCCGCCCCCCTGACGAGCATCACAAAAATCGACGC
TCAAGTCAGAGGTGGCGAAACCCGACAGGACTATAAAGATACCAGGCGTTTCCCCCTGGAAGCTCCCTCG
TGCGCTCTCCTGTTCCGACCCTGCCGCTTACCGGATACCTGTCCGCCTTTCTCCCTTCGGGAAGCGTGGC
GCTTTCTCATAGCTCACGCTGTAGGTATCTCAGTTCGGTGTAGGTCGTTCGCTCCAAGCTGGGCTGTGTG
CACGAACCCCCCGTTCAGCCCGACCGCTGCGCCTTATCCGGTAACTATCGTCTTGAGTCCAACCCGGTAA
GACACGACTTATCGCCACTGGCAGCAGCCACTGGTAACAGGATTAGCAGAGCGAGGTATGTAGGCGGTGC
TACAGAGTTCTTGAAGTGGTGGCCTAACTACGGCTACACTAGAAGAACAGTATTTGGTATCTGCGCTCTG
CTGAAGCCAGTTACCTTCGGAAAAAGAGTTGGTAGCTCTTGATCCGGCAAACAAACCACCGCTGGTAGCG
GTGGTTTTTTTGTTTGCAAGCAGCAGATTACGCGCAGAAAAAAAGGATCTCAAGAAGATCCTTTGATCTT
TTCTACGGGGTCTGACGCTCAGTGGAACGAAAACTCACGTTAAGGGATTTTGGTCATGAGATTATCAAAA
AGGATCTTCACCTAGATCCTTTTAAATTAAAAATGAAGTTTTAAATCAATCTAAAGTATATATGAGTAAA
CTTGGTCTGACAGTTACCAATGCTTAATCAGTGAGGCACCTATCTCAGCGATCTGTCTATTTCGTTCATC
CATAGTTGCCTGACTCCCCGTCGTGTAGATAACTACGATACGGGAGGGCTTACCATCTGGCCCCAGTGCT
GCAATGATACCGCGAGACCCACGCTCACCGGCTCCAGATTTATCAGCAATAAACCAGCCAGCCGGAAGGG
CCGAGCGCAGAAGTGGTCCTGCAACTTTATCCGCCTCCATCCAGTCTATTAATTGTTGCCGGGAAGCTAG
AGTAAGTAGTTCGCCAGTTAATAGTTTGCGCAACGTTGTTGCCATTGCTACAGGCATCGTGGTGTCACGC
TCGTCGTTTGGTATGGCTTCATTCAGCTCCGGTTCCCAACGATCAAGGCGAGTTACATGATCCCCCATGT
TGTGCAAAAAAGCGGTTAGCTCCTTCGGTCCTCCGATCGTTGTCAGAAGTAAGTTGGCCGCAGTGTTATC
ACTCATGGTTATGGCAGCACTGCATAATTCTCTTACTGTCATGCCATCCGTAAGATGCTTTTCTGTGACT
GGTGAGTACTCAACCAAGTCATTCTGAGAATAGTGTATGCGGCGACCGAGTTGCTCTTGCCCGGCGTCAA
TACGGGATAATACCGCGCCACATAGCAGAACTTTAAAAGTGCTCATCATTGGAAAACGTTCTTCGGGGCG
AAAACTCTCAAGGATCTTACCGCTGTTGAGATCCAGTTCGATGTAACCCACTCGTGCACCCAACTGATCT
TCAGCATCTTTTACTTTCACCAGCGTTTCTGGGTGAGCAAAAACAGGAAGGCAAAATGCCGCAAAAAAGG
GAATAAGGGCGACACGGAAATGTTGAATACTCATACTCTTCCTTTTTCAATATTATTGAAGCATTTATCA
GGGTTATTGTCTCATGAGCGGATACATATTTGAATGTATTTAGAAAAATAAACAAATAGGGGTTCCGCGC
ACATTTCCCCGAAAAGTGCCACCTGACGTCTAAGAAACCATTATTATCATGACATTAACCTATAAAAATA
GGCGTATCACGAGGCCCTTTCGTCTCGCGCGTTTCGGTGATGACGGTGAAAACCTCTGACACATGCAGCT
CCCGGAGACGGTCACAGCTTGTCTGTAAGCGGATGCCGGGAGCAGACAAGCCCGTCAGGGCGCGTCAGCG
GGTGTTGGCGGGTGTCGGGGCTGGCTTAACTATGCGGCATCAGAGCAGATTGTACTGAGAGTGCACCATA
TGCGGTGTGAAATACCGCACAGATGCGTAAGGAGAAAATACCGCATCAGGCGCCATTCGCCATTCAGGCT
GCGCAACTGTTGGGAAGGGCGATCGGTGCGGGCCTCTTCGCTATTACGCCAGCTGGCGAAAGGGGGATGT
GCTGCAAGGCGATTAAGTTGGGTAACGCCAGGGTTTTCCCAGTCACGACGTTGTAAAACGACGGCGCAAG
GAATGGTGCATGCAAGGAGATGGCGCCCAACAGTCCCCCGGCCACGGGGCCTGCCACCATACCCACGCCG
AAACAAGCGCTCATGAGCCCGAAGTGGCGAGCCCGATCTTCCCCATCGGTGATGTCGGCGATATAGGCGC
CAGCAACCGCACCTGTGGCGCCGGTGATGCCGGCCACGATGCGTCCGGCGTAGAGGCGATTAGTCCAATT
TGTT
